Addgene plasmid #16678: XE100 Pertussis toxin A protomer
Depositing lab: Randall Moon. Publication: Interaction of Wnt and a Frizzled homologue triggers G-protein-linked phosphatidylinositol signalling. Slusarski DC, Corces VG, Moon RT. Nature. 1997 Nov 27;390(6658):410-3. doi: 10.1038/37138. PubMed 9389482.
Backbone
  Vector backbone: pCS2+
  Backbone size w/o insert (bp): 4095
  Vector type: Xenopus Expression
Growth in bacteria
  Bacterial resistance: Ampicillin, 100 μg/mL
  Growth temperature: 37°C
  Growth strain: DH5alpha
  Copy number: High Copy
Gene/Insert
  Gene/Insert name: Pertussis toxin A protomer (alt names: pertussis a; ptxa)
  Species: Bordetella pertussis
  Entrez Gene: ptxA (a.k.a. BP3783)
  Cloning method: Restriction Enzyme
  Sequencing primers: 5′ SP6
Terms and licenses: Academic/Nonprofit Terms; Industry Terms: Not Available to Industry
Depositor comments: Insert: Linearize with Not1 and transcribe with SP6. Ref: Slusarski et al., Nature 390:410-413, 1997.
How to cite: XE100 Pertussis toxin A protomer was a gift from Randall Moon (Addgene plasmid # 16678 ; http://n2t.net/addgene:16678 ; RRID:Addgene_16678)
