[The description below was written by a language model from this plasmid's Addgene catalogue record.]
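Description:
XE100 Pertussis toxin A protomer is a Xenopus expression plasmid built on the pCS2+ backbone (about 4.1 kb without insert), carrying the ptxA gene of Bordetella pertussis, which encodes the A protomer (S1 subunit) of pertussis toxin. It is propagated in E. coli as a high-copy plasmid under ampicillin selection. The insert was placed in the vector by restriction cloning. The record does not give the insert size, the cloning sites used, or any tags or mutations, and no feature table is provided, so individual backbone elements cannot be confirmed from the record itself.

The depositor's notes indicate that the plasmid serves as a template for in vitro transcription: it is linearized with NotI downstream of the insert and transcribed from the SP6 promoter, which is also the site of the 5′ sequencing primer. This is the usual way pCS2+ constructs are used to make synthetic mRNA for microinjection into embryos. pCS2+ vectors generally also carry a CMV-type promoter and an SV40 polyadenylation signal that allow direct expression in vertebrate cells, although these parts are not listed here.

The A protomer is the catalytic ADP-ribosyltransferase of pertussis toxin, and it inactivates Gi/o-class heterotrimeric G protein alpha subunits. Expressing it alone inside cells bypasses the need for the B oligomer that normally delivers the toxin. The associated publication concerns Wnt–Frizzled activation of G-protein-linked phosphatidylinositol signalling, which suggests the construct was used to block pertussis toxin-sensitive G proteins in embryos and test whether that pathway depends on them.
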