>Addgene plasmid #16678 | XE100 Pertussis toxin A protomer | addgene partial sequence | sequence record 23479 | 16678 with SP6
AANTGTNTTTTTCGGATCACACAATGGACGATCCTCCCGCCACCGTATACCGCTATGACTCCCGCCCGCC
GGAGGACGTTTTCCAGAACGGATTCACGGCGTGGGGAAACAACGACAATGTGCTCGACCATCTGACCGGA
CGTTCCTGCCAGGTCGGCAGCAGCAACAGCGCTTTCGTCTCCACCAGCAGCAGCCGGCGCTATACCGAGG
TCTATCTCGAACATCGCATGCAGGAAGCGGTCGAGGCCGAACGCGCCGGCAGGGGCACCGGCCACTTCAT
CGGCTACATCTACGAAGTCCGCGCCGACAACAATTTCTACGGCGCCGCCAGCTCGTACTTCGAATACGTC
GACACTTATGGCGACAATGCCGGCCGTATCCTCGCCGGCGCGCTGGCCACCTACCAGAGCGAATATCTGG
CACACCGGCGCATTCCGCCCGAAAACATCCGCAGGGTAACGCGGGTCTATCACAACGGCATCACCGGCGA
GACCACGACCACGGAGTATTCCAACGCTCGCTACGTCAGCCAGCAGACTCGCGCCAATCCCAACCCCTAC
ACATCGCGAAGGTCCGTAGCGTCGATCGTCGGCACATTGGTGCGCATGGCGCCGGTGATAGGCGCTTGCA
TGGCGCGGCAGGCCGAAAGCTCCGAGGCCATGGCAGCCTGGTCCGAACGCGCCGGCGAGGCGATGGTTCT
CGTGTACTACGAAAGCATCGCGTATTCGTTCTAGATTCTGCAGCCCTATAGTGAGTCGTATTACGTAGAT
CCANACATGATAAGATACATTGATGAGTTTGGA
